>Addgene plasmid #154653 | pEPYC1CB0189 | addgene full sequence | sequence record 318513 | Addgene NGS Result
AGCGGGCCGGGAGGGTTCGAGAAGGGGGGGCACCCCCCTTCGGCGTGCGCGGTCACGCGCACAGGGCGCA
GCCCTGGTTAAAAACAAGGTTTATAAATATTGGTTTAAAAGCAGGTTAAAAGACAGGTTAGCGGTGGCCG
AAAAACGGGCGGAAACCCTTGCAAATGCTGGATTTTCTGCCTGTGGACAGCCCCTCAAATGTCAATAGGT
GCGCCCCTCATCTGTCAGCACTCTGCCCCTCAAGTGTCAAGGATCGCGCCCCTCATCTGTCAGTAGTCGC
GCCCCTCAAGTGTCAATACCGCAGGGCACTTATCCCCAGGCTTGTCCACATCATCTGTGGGAAACTCGCG
TAAAATCAGGCGTTTTCGCCGATTTGCGAGGCTGGCCAGCTCCACGTCGCCGGCCGAAATCGAGCCTGCC
CCTCATCTGTCAACGCCGCGCCGGGTGAGTCGGCCCCTCAAGTGTCAACGTCCGCCCCTCATCTGTCAGT
GAGGGCCAAGTTTTCCGCGAGGTATCCACAACGCCGGCGGCCGCGGTGTCTCGCACACGGCTTCGACGGC
GTTTCTGGCGCGTTTGCAGGGCCATAGACGGCCGCCAGCCCAGCGGCGAGGGCAACCAGCCCGGTGAGCG
TCGCAAAGGAGATCCTGATCTGACTGATGGGCTGCCTGTATCGAGTGGTGATTTTGTGCCGAGCTGCCGG
TCGGGGAGCTGTTGGCTGGCTGGTGGCAGGATATATTGTGGTGTAAACAAATTGACGCTTAGACAACTTA
ATAACACATTGCGGACGTTTTTAATGTACTGGGGTGGATGCAGTGGGCCCCACTCTGTGAAGACAATGCC
GAATTCGGATCCGGAGGGAGGCGTGTCGTTTTAGTGAGGATGAGCTAAGCACATACGTCAGAACCATTAT
TGCGTCACTATCAGCCTATATAAGGTTTTGCTATTCATTGAAAGCAGTAGTGACTGATTTGTATATAATG
TACTGTATTTTTACAACAATTACCAACAACAACAAACAACAAACAACATTACAATTACTATTTACAATTA
CAATGGAGGACGCCAAAAACATAAAGAAAGGCCCGGCGCCATTCTATCCGCTGGAAGATGGAACCGCTGG
AGAGCAACTGCATAAGGCTATGAAGAGATACGCCCTGGTTCCTGGAACAATTGCTTTTACAGATGCACAT
ATCGAGGTGGACATCACTTACGCTGAGTACTTCGAAATGTCCGTTCGGTTGGCAGAAGCTATGAAACGAT
ATGGGCTGAATACAAATCACAGAATCGTCGTATGCAGTGAAAACTCTCTTCAATTCTTTATGCCGGTGTT
GGGCGCGTTATTTATCGGAGTTGCAGTTGCGCCCGCGAACGACATTTATAATGAACGTGAATTGCTCAAC
AGTATGGGCATTTCGCAGCCTACCGTGGTGTTCGTTTCCAAAAAGGGGTTGCAAAAAATTTTGAACGTGC
AAAAAAAGCTCCCAATCATCCAAAAAATTATTATCATGGATTCTAAAACGGATTACCAGGGATTTCAGTC
GATGTACACGTTCGTCACATCTCATCTACCTCCCGGTTTTAATGAATACGATTTTGTGCCAGAGTCCTTC
GATAGGGACAAGACAATTGCACTGATCATGAACTCCTCTGGATCTACTGGTCTGCCTAAAGGTGTCGCTC
TGCCTCATAGAACTGCCTGCGTGAGATTCTCGCATGCCAGAGATCCTATTTTTGGCAATCAAATCATTCC
GGATACTGCGATTTTAAGTGTTGTTCCATTCCATCACGGTTTTGGAATGTTTACTACACTCGGATATTTG
ATATGTGGATTTCGAGTCGTCTTAATGTATAGATTTGAAGAAGAACTGTTTCTGAGGAGCCTTCAGGATT
ACAAGATTCAAAGTGCGCTGCTGGTGCCAACCCTATTCTCCTTCTTCGCCAAAAGCACTCTGATTGACAA
ATACGATTTATCTAATTTACACGAAATTGCTTCTGGTGGCGCTCCCCTCTCTAAGGAAGTCGGGGAAGCG
GTTGCCAAGAGGTTCCATCTGCCAGGTATCAGGCAAGGATATGGGCTCACTGAGACTACATCAGCTATTC
TGATTACACCCGAGGGGGATGATAAACCGGGCGCGGTCGGTAAAGTTGTTCCATTTTTTGAAGCGAAGGT
TGTGGATCTGGATACCGGGAAAACGCTGGGCGTTAATCAAAGAGGCGAACTGTGTGTGAGAGGTCCTATG
ATTATGTCCGGTTATGTAAACAATCCGGAAGCGACCAACGCCTTGATTGACAAGGATGGATGGCTACATT
CTGGAGACATAGCTTACTGGGACGAGGACGAACACTTCTTCATCGTTGACCGCCTGAAGTCTCTGATTAA
GTACAAAGGCTATCAGGTGGCTCCCGCTGAATTGGAATCCATCTTGCTCCAACACCCCAACATCTTCGAC
GCAGGTGTCGCAGGTCTGCCCGACGATGACGCCGGTGAACTTCCCGCCGCCGTTGTTGTTTTGGAGCACG
GAAAGACGATGACGGAAAAAGAGATCGTGGATTACGTCGCCAGTCAAGTAACAACCGCGAAAAAGTTGCG
CGGAGGAGTTGTGTTTGTGGACGAAGTACCGAAAGGTCTTACCGGAAAACTCGACGCAAGAAAAATCAGA
GAGATCCTCATAAAGGCCAAGAAGGGCGGAAAGATCGCCGTGGGTTCGGATTATAAGGACCATGACGGAG
ACTATAAGGACCATGACCTCGACGCTGCAGCAGCGGATTATAAGGACGATGACGATAAGTGAGCTTGTCC
TGCTTTAATGAGATATGCGAGAAGCCTATGATCGCATGATATTTGCTTTCAATTCTGTTGTGCACGTTGT
AAAAAACCTGAGCATGTGTAGCTCAGATCCTTACCGCCGGTTTCGGTTCATTCTAATGAATATATCACCC
GTTACTATCGTATTTTTATGAATAATATTCTCCGTTCAATTTACTGATTGTACCCTACTACTTATATGTA
CAATATTAAAATGAAAACAATATATTGTGCTGAATAGGTTTATAGCGACATCTATGATAGAGCGCCACAA
TAACAAACAATTGCGTTTTATTATTACAAATCCAATTTTAAAAAAAGCGGCAGAACCGGTCAAACCTAAA
AGACTGATTACATAAATCTTATTCAAATTTCAAAAGTGCCCCAGGGGCTAGTATCTACGACACACCGAGC
GGCGAACTAATAACGCTCACTGAAGGGAACTCCGGTTCCCCGCCGGCGCGCATGGGTGAGATTCCTTGAA
GTTGAGTATTGGCCGTCCGCTCTACCGAAAGTTACGGGCACCATTCAACCCGGTCCAGCACGGCGGCCGG
GTAACCGACTTGCTGCCCCGAGAATTATGCAGCATTTTTTTGGTGTATGTGGGCCCCAAATGAAGTGCAG
GTCAAACCTTGACAGTGACGACAAATCGTTGGGCGGGTCCAGGGCGAATTTTGCGACAACATGTCGAGGC
TCAGCAGGACCGCTGCAATTGTCTTCTGCACGAAGTGGTTTAAACTATCAGTGTTTGACAGGATATATTG
GCGGGTAAACCTAAGAGAAAAGAGCGTTTATTAGAATAATCGGATATTTAAAAGGGCGTGAAAAGGTTTA
TCCGTTCGTCCATTTGTATGTGCATGCCAACCACAGGGTTCCCCAGATCAGGCGCTGGCTGCTGAACCCC
CAGCCGGAACTGACCCCACAAGGCCCTAGCGTTTGCAATGCACCAGGTCATCATTGACCCAGGCGTGTTC
CACCAGGCCGCTGCCTCGCAACTCTTCGCAGGCTTCGCCGACCTGCTCGCGCCACTTCTTCACGCGGGTG
GAATCCGATCCGCACATGAGGCGGAAGGTTTCCAGCTTGAGCGGGTACGGCTCCCGGTGCGAGCTGAAAT
AGTCGAACATCCGTCGGGCCGTCGGCGACAGCTTGCGGTACTTCTCCCATATGAATTTCGTGTAGTGGTC
GCCAGCAAACAGCACGACGATTTCCTCGTCGATCAGGACCTGGCAACGGGACGTTTTCTTGCCACGGTCC
AGGACGCGGAAGCGGTGCAGCAGCGACACCGATTCCAGGTGCCCAACGCGGTCGGACGTGAAGCCCATCG
CCGTCGCCTGTAGGCGCGACAGGCATTCCTCGGCCTTCGTGTAATACCGGCCATTGATCGACCAGCCCAG
GTCCTGGCAAAGCTCGTAGAACGTGAAGGTGATCGGCTCGCCGATAGGGGTGCGCTTCGCGTACTCCAAC
ACCTGCTGCCACACCAGTTCGTCATCGTCGGCCCGCAGCTCGACGCCGGTGTAGGTGATCTTCACGTCCT
TGTTGACGTGGAAAATGACCTTGTTTTGCAGCGCCTCGCGCGGGATTTTCTTGTTGCGCGTGGTGAACAG
GGCAGAGCGGGCCGTGTCGTTTGGCATCGCTCGCATCGTGTCCGGCCACGGCGCAATATCGAACAAGGAA
AGCTGCATTTCCTTGATCTGCTGCTTCGTGTGTTTCAGCAACGCGGCCTGCTTGGCCTCGCTGACCTGTT
TTGCCAGGTCCTCGCCGGCGGTTTTTCGCTTCTTGGTCGTCATAGTTCCTCGCGTGTCGATGGTCATCGA
CTTCGCCAAACCTGCCGCCTCCTGTTCAAGACGACGCGAACGCTCCACGGCGGCCGATGGCGCGGGCAGG
GCAGGGGGAGCCAGTTGCACGCTGTCGCGCTCGATCTTGGCCGTAGCTTGCTGGACCATCGAGCCGACGG
ACTGGAAGGTTTCGCGGGGCGCACGCATGACGGTGCGGCTTGCGATGGTTTCGGCATCCTCGGCGGAAAA
CCCCGCGTCGATCAGTTCTTGCCTGTATGCCTTCCGGTCAAACGTCCGATTCATTCACCCTCCTTGCGGG
ATTGCCCCGACTCACGCCGGGGCAATGTGCCCTTATTCCTGATTTGACCCGCCTGGTGCCTTGGTGTCCA
GATAATCCACCTTATCGGCAATGAAGTCGGTCCCGTAGACCGTCTGGCCGTCCTTCTCGTACTTGGTATT
CCGAATCTTGCCCTGCACGAATACCAGCGACCCCTTGCCCAAATACTTGCCGTGGGCCTCGGCCTGAGAG
CCAAAACACTTGATGCGGAAGAAGTCGGTGCGCTCCTGCTTGTCGCCGGCATCGTTGCGCCACATCTAGG
ATCTGCCAGGAACCGTAAAAAGGCCGCGTTGCTGGCGTTTTTCCATAGGCTCCGCCCCCCTGACGAGCAT
CACAAAAATCGACGCTCAAGTCAGAGGTGGCGAAACCCGACAGGACTATAAAGATACCAGGCGTTTCCCC
CTGGAAGCTCCCTCGTGCGCTCTCCTGTTCCGACCCTGCCGCTTACCGGATACCTGTCCGCCTTTCTCCC
TTCGGGAAGCGTGGCGCTTTCTCATAGCTCACGCTGTAGGTATCTCAGTTCGGTGTAGGTCGTTCGCTCC
AAGCTGGGCTGTGTGCACGAACCCCCCGTTCAGCCCGACCGCTGCGCCTTATCCGGTAACTATCGTCTTG
AGTCCAACCCGGTAAGACACGACTTATCGCCACTGGCAGCAGCCACTGGTAACAGGATTAGCAGAGCGAG
GTATGTAGGCGGTGCTACAGAGTTCTTGAAGTGGTGGCCTAACTACGGCTACACTAGAAGAACAGTATTT
GGTATCTGCGCTCTGCTGAAGCCAGTTACCTTCGGAAAAAGAGTTGGTAGCTCTTGATCCGGCAAACAAA
CCACCGCTGGTAGCGGTGGTTTTTTTGTTTGCAAGCAGCAGATTACGCGCAGAAAAAAAGGATCTCAAGA
AGATCCTTTGATCTTTTCTACGGGGTCTGACGCTCAGTGGAACGAAAACTCACGTTAAGGGATTTTGGTC
ATGAGATTATCAAAAAGGATCTTCACCTAGATCCTTTTAAATTAAAAATGAAGTTTTAAATCAATCTAAA
GTATATATGAGTAAACTTGGTCTGACAGTTACCAATGCTTAATCAGTGAGGCACCTATCTCAGCGATCTG
TCTATTTCGTTCATCCATAGTTGCCTGACTCCCCGTCGTGTAGATAACTACGATACGGGAGGGCTTACCA
TCTGGCCCCAGTGCTGCAATGATACCGCGAGAACCACGCTCACCGGCTCCAGATTTATCAGCAATAAACC
AGCCAGCCGGAAGGGCCGAGCGCAGAAGTGGTCCTGCAACTTTATCCGCCTCCATCCAGTCTATTAATTG
TTGCCGGGAAGCTAGAGTAAGTAGTTCGCCAGTTAATAGTTTGCGCAACGTTGTTGCCATTGCTACAGGC
ATCGTGGTGTCACGCTCGTCGTTTGGTATGGCTTCATTCAGCTCCGGTTCCCAACGATCAAGGCGAGTTA
CATGATCCCCCATGTTGTGCAAAAAAGCGGTTAGCTCCTTCGGTCCTCCGATCGTTGTCAGAAGTAAGTT
GGCCGCAGTGTTATCACTCATGGTTATGGCAGCACTGCATAATTCTCTTACTGTCATGCCATCCGTAAGA
TGCTTTTCTGTGACTGGTGAGTACTCAACCAAGTCATTCTGAGAATAGTGTATGCGGCGACCGAGTTGCT
CTTGCCCGGCGTCAATACGGGATAATACCGCGCCACATAGCAGAACTTTAAAAGTGCTCATCATTGGAAA
ACGTTCTTCGGGGCGAAAACTCTCAAGGATCTTACCGCTGTTGAGATCCAGTTCGATGTAACCCACTCGT
GCACCCAACTGATCTTCAGCATCTTTTACTTTCACCAGCGTTTCTGGGTGAGCAAAAACAGGAAGGCAAA
ATGCCGCAAAAAAGGGAATAAGGGCGACACGGAAATGTTGAATACTCATACTCTTCCTTTTTCAATATTA
TTGAAGCATTTATCAAGGTTATTGTCTCATGAGCGGATACATATTTGAATGTATTTAGAAAAATAAACAA
ATAGGGGTTCCGCGCACGAATTGGCCAGCGCTGCCATTTTTGGGGTGAGGCCGTTCGCGGCCGAGGGGCG
CAGCCCCTGGGGGGATGGGAGGCCCGCGTT
Features (pLannotate 1.2.2; 13 found; start..end, strand, type, name):
      1..632     -  rep_origin     oriV: incP origin of replication
    724..748     +  misc_feature   LB T-DNA repeat: left border repeat from nopaline C58 T-DNA
    880..914     +  promoter       NOS promoter (fragment): nopaline synthase promoter
    996..1051    +  misc_feature   TMV Ω: translational enhancer from the tobacco mosaic virus 5'-leader sequence (Gallie et al., 1988)
   1053..2702    +  CDS            luciferase: firefly luciferase; luc+; enhanced luc+ version of the luciferase gene
   2800..3507    +  terminator     OCS terminator: octopine synthase terminator
   3556..3580    +  misc_feature   RB T-DNA repeat: right border repeat from nopaline C58 T-DNA
   3692..3712    -  CDS            TetR (fragment): tetracycline resistance regulatory protein; tetR
   3739..4884    -  CDS            trfA: TRFA_ECOLX - Experimental evidence at protein level: Swiss-Prot protein existence level 1. Also involved in plasmid copy number control, promoting intermolecular coupling of protein bound iterons at oriV, which inhibits replication initiation. From Escherichia coli.
   5220..5808    -  rep_origin     ori: high-copy-number ColE1/pMB1/pBR322/pUC origin of replication
   5979..6839    -  CDS            AmpR: β-lactamase; bla; confers resistance to ampicillin, carbenicillin, and related antibiotics
   6840..6944    -  promoter       AmpR promoter: bla
   6961..7030    -  rep_origin     oriV (fragment): incP origin of replication
