[The description below was written by a language model from this plasmid's Addgene catalogue record and pLannotate feature annotations shown in this document.]
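Description:
pEPYC1CB0189 is a MoClo (Golden Gate modular cloning) Level 1 plasmid built in the pICH47732 acceptor backbone, a binary-type vector of about 7 kb. It carries a single plant transcription unit placed between the left and right T-DNA border repeats of nopaline C58 T-DNA. The backbone has two replication systems. A high-copy ColE1/pUC-type origin supports propagation in E. coli. An IncP oriV with its trfA replication initiator gene is a broad-host-range pair of the sort that allows maintenance in Agrobacterium. Selection in bacteria is by ampicillin resistance from a β-lactamase gene under its own promoter. The cassette was assembled through BsaI sites that were destroyed during cloning, as is usual for Golden Gate assembly.

The payload is a firefly luciferase reporter cassette described as MinSyn_058::TMV::LucF::Flag::ocsT. MinSyn_058 is a synthetic minimal promoter. The automated annotation does not recognise it as such, detecting only a short nopaline synthase promoter fragment in that region, which may reflect a sequence element shared with the synthetic design. Downstream lies the tobacco mosaic virus Ω leader, a 5′ translational enhancer, followed by the luc+ firefly luciferase coding sequence. The catalogue entry lists a Flag tag after the luciferase, which the feature table does not annotate separately. The octopine synthase terminator closes the unit.

The construct serves as a luciferase reporter for measuring the activity of this rationally designed minimal synthetic plant promoter. As a Level 1 module, it could also be combined with other transcription units in higher-level MoClo assemblies. The record does not specify the plant species or the delivery method used.
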