Addgene plasmid #154653: pEPYC1CB0189
Purpose: MoClo Level 1 luciferase reporter
Depositing lab: Nicola Patron. Depositing organization: Earlham Institute. Publication: Rational design of minimal synthetic promoters for plants. Cai YM, Kallam K, Tidd H, Gendarini G, Salzman A, Patron NJ. Nucleic Acids Res. 2020 Aug 28. pii: 5897334. doi: 10.1093/nar/gkaa682. PubMed 32856047.
Backbone
  Vector backbone: pICH47732
  Vector type: Synthetic Biology
Growth in bacteria
  Bacterial resistance: Ampicillin, 100 μg/mL
  Growth temperature: 37°C
  Growth strain: NEB Stable
  Copy number: High Copy
Gene/Insert
  Gene/Insert name: MinSyn_058 Firefly luciferase expression cassette [MinSyn_058::TMV::LucF::Flag::ocsT]
  Species: Synthetic
  Cloning method: Restriction Enzyme; 5′ cloning site BsaI (destroyed during cloning); 3′ cloning site BsaI (destroyed during cloning)
Terms and licenses: Academic/Nonprofit Terms; Industry Terms: Not Available to Industry
Depositor comments: Please visit https://www.biorxiv.org/content/10.1101/2020.05.14.095406v1 for bioRxiv preprint.
How to cite: pEPYC1CB0189 was a gift from Nicola Patron (Addgene plasmid # 154653 ; http://n2t.net/addgene:154653 ; RRID:Addgene_154653)
